>Addgene plasmid #122306 | px335-sgRNA-EF(Cas9wt)-Rif1 | addgene full sequence | sequence record 254216 | Addgene NGS Result
GAGGGCCTATTTCCCATGATTCCTTCATATTTGCATATACGATACAAGGCTGTTAGAGAGATAATTGGAA
TTAATTTGACTGTAAACACAAAGATATTAGTACAAAATACGTGACGTAGAAAGTAATAATTTCTTGGGTA
GTTTGCAGTTTTAAAATTATGTTTTAAAATGGACTATCATATGCTTACCGTAACTTGAAAGTATTTCGAT
TTCTTGGCTTTATATATCTTGTGGAAAGGACGAAACACCGTACTAAGAATTTTCATGGGCGTTTAAGAGC
TATGCTGGAAACAGCATAGCAAGTTTAAATAAGGCTAGTCCGTTATCAACTTGAAAAAGTGGCACCGAGT
CGGTGCTTTTTTGTTTTAGAGCTAGAAATAGCAAGTTAAAATAAGGCTAGTCCGTTTTTAGCGCGTGCGC
CAATTCTGCAGACAAATGGCTCTAGAGGTACCCGTTACATAACTTACGGTAAATGGCCCGCCTGGCTGAC
CGCCCAACGACCCCCGCCCATTGACGTCAATAGTAACGCCAATAGGGACTTTCCATTGACGTCAATGGGT
GGAGTATTTACGGTAAACTGCCCACTTGGCAGTACATCAAGTGTATCATATGCCAAGTACGCCCCCTATT
GACGTCAATGACGGTAAATGGCCCGCCTGGCATTGTGCCCAGTACATGACCTTATGGGACTTTCCTACTT
GGCAGTACATCTACGTATTAGTCATCGCTATTACCATGGTCGAGGTGAGCCCCACGTTCTGCTTCACTCT
CCCCATCTCCCCCCCCTCCCCACCCCCAATTTTGTATTTATTTATTTTTTAATTATTTTGTGCAGCGATG
GGGGCGGGGGGGGGGGGGGGGCGCGCGCCRGGSGGGGSGGGGGGGGGSGGGGGGSGGGGSGGGGSGAGGC
GGAGAGGTGCGGCGGCAGCCAATCAGAGCGGCGCGCTCCGAAAGTTTCCTTTTATGGCGAGGCGGCGGCG
GCGGCGGCCCTATAAAAAGCGAAGCGCGCGGCGGGCGGGAGTCGCTGCGCGCTGCCTTCGCCCCGTGCCC
CGCTCCGCCGCCGCCTCGCGCCGCCCGCCCCGGCTCTGACTGACCGCGTTACTCCCACAGGTGAGCGGGC
GGGACGGCCCTTCTCCTCCGGGCTGTAATTAGCTGAGCAAGAGGTAAGGGTTTAAGGGATGGTTGGTTGG
TGGGGTATTAATGTTTAATTACCTGGAGCACCTGCCTGAAATCACTTTTTTTCAGGTTGGACCGGTGCCA
CCATGTACCCATACGATGTTCCAGATTACGCTTCGCCGAAGAAAAAGCGCAAGGTCGAAGCGTCCGACAA
GAAGTACAGCATCGGCCTGGACATCGGCACCAACTCTGTGGGCTGGGCCGTGATCACCGACGAGTACAAG
GTGCCCAGCAAGAAATTCAAGGTGCTGGGCAACACCGACCGGCACAGCATCAAGAAGAACCTGATCGGAG
CCCTGCTGTTCGACAGCGGCGAAACAGCCGAGGCCACCCGGCTGAAGAGAACCGCCAGAAGAAGATACAC
CAGACGGAAGAACCGGATCTGCTATCTGCAAGAGATCTTCAGCAACGAGATGGCCAAGGTGGACGACAGC
TTCTTCCACAGACTGGAAGAGTCCTTCCTGGTGGAAGAGGATAAGAAGCACGAGCGGCACCCCATCTTCG
GCAACATCGTGGACGAGGTGGCCTACCACGAGAAGTACCCCACCATCTACCACCTGAGAAAGAAACTGGT
GGACAGCACCGACAAGGCCGACCTGCGGCTGATCTATCTGGCCCTGGCCCACATGATCAAGTTCCGGGGC
CACTTCCTGATCGAGGGCGACCTGAACCCCGACAACAGCGACGTGGACAAGCTGTTCATCCAGCTGGTGC
AGACCTACAACCAGCTGTTCGAGGAAAACCCCATCAACGCCAGCGGCGTGGACGCCAAGGCCATCCTGTC
TGCCAGACTGAGCAAGAGCAGACGGCTGGAAAATCTGATCGCCCAGCTGCCCGGCGAGAAGAAGAATGGC
CTGTTCGGCAACCTGATTGCCCTGAGCCTGGGCCTGACCCCCAACTTCAAGAGCAACTTCGACCTGGCCG
AGGATGCCAAACTGCAGCTGAGCAAGGACACCTACGACGACGACCTGGACAACCTGCTGGCCCAGATCGG
CGACCAGTACGCCGACCTGTTTCTGGCCGCCAAGAACCTGTCCGACGCCATCCTGCTGAGCGACATCCTG
AGAGTGAACACCGAGATCACCAAGGCCCCCCTGAGCGCCTCTATGATCAAGAGATACGACGAGCACCACC
AGGACCTGACCCTGCTGAAAGCTCTCGTGCGGCAGCAGCTGCCTGAGAAGTACAAAGAGATTTTCTTCGA
CCAGAGCAAGAACGGCTACGCCGGCTACATTGACGGCGGAGCCAGCCAGGAAGAGTTCTACAAGTTCATC
AAGCCCATCCTGGAAAAGATGGACGGCACCGAGGAACTGCTCGTGAAGCTGAACAGAGAGGACCTGCTGC
GGAAGCAGCGGACCTTCGACAACGGCAGCATCCCCCACCAGATCCACCTGGGAGAGCTGCACGCCATTCT
GCGGCGGCAGGAAGATTTTTACCCATTCCTGAAGGACAACCGGGAAAAGATCGAGAAGATCCTGACCTTC
CGCATCCCCTACTACGTGGGCCCTCTGGCCAGGGGAAACAGCAGATTCGCCTGGATGACCAGAAAGAGCG
AGGAAACCATCACCCCCTGGAACTTCGAGGAAGTGGTGGACAAGGGCGCTTCCGCCCAGAGCTTCATCGA
GCGGATGACCAACTTCGATAAGAACCTGCCCAACGAGAAGGTGCTGCCCAAGCACAGCCTGCTGTACGAG
TACTTCACCGTGTATAACGAGCTGACCAAAGTGAAATACGTGACCGAGGGAATGAGAAAGCCCGCCTTCC
TGAGCGGCGAGCAGAAAAAGGCCATCGTGGACCTGCTGTTCAAGACCAACCGGAAAGTGACCGTGAAGCA
GCTGAAAGAGGACTACTTCAAGAAAATCGAGTGCTTCGACTCCGTGGAAATCTCCGGCGTGGAAGATCGG
TTCAACGCCTCCCTGGGCACATACCACGATCTGCTGAAAATTATCAAGGACAAGGACTTCCTGGACAATG
AGGAAAACGAGGACATTCTGGAAGATATCGTGCTGACCCTGACACTGTTTGAGGACAGAGAGATGATCGA
GGAACGGCTGAAAACCTATGCCCACCTGTTCGACGACAAAGTGATGAAGCAGCTGAAGCGGCGGAGATAC
ACCGGCTGGGGCAGGCTGAGCCGGAAGCTGATCAACGGCATCCGGGACAAGCAGTCCGGCAAGACAATCC
TGGATTTCCTGAAGTCCGACGGCTTCGCCAACAGAAACTTCATGCAGCTGATCCACGACGACAGCCTGAC
CTTTAAAGAGGACATCCAGAAAGCCCAGGTGTCCGGCCAGGGCGATAGCCTGCACGAGCACATTGCCAAT
CTGGCCGGCAGCCCCGCCATTAAGAAGGGCATCCTGCAGACAGTGAAGGTGGTGGACGAGCTCGTGAAAG
TGATGGGCCGGCACAAGCCCGAGAACATCGTGATCGAAATGGCCAGAGAGAACCAGACCACCCAGAAGGG
ACAGAAGAACAGCCGCGAGAGAATGAAGCGGATCGAAGAGGGCATCAAAGAGCTGGGCAGCCAGATCCTG
AAAGAACACCCCGTGGAAAACACCCAGCTGCAGAACGAGAAGCTGTACCTGTACTACCTGCAGAATGGGC
GGGATATGTACGTGGACCAGGAACTGGACATCAACCGGCTGTCCGACTACGATGTGGACGCCATCGTGCC
TCAGAGCTTTCTGAAGGACGACTCCATCGACAACAAGGTGCTGACCAGAAGCGACAAGAACCGGGGCAAG
AGCGACAACGTGCCCTCCGAAGAGGTCGTGAAGAAGATGAAGAACTACTGGCGGCAGCTGCTGAACGCCA
AGCTGATTACCCAGAGAAAGTTCGACAATCTGACCAAGGCCGAGAGAGGCGGCCTGAGCGAACTGGATAA
GGCCGGCTTCATCAAGAGACAGCTGGTGGAAACCCGGCAGATCACAAAGCACGTGGCACAGATCCTGGAC
TCCCGGATGAACACTAAGTACGACGAGAATGACAAGCTGATCCGGGAAGTGAAAGTGATCACCCTGAAGT
CCAAGCTGGTGTCCGATTTCCGGAAGGATTTCCAGTTTTACAAAGTGCGCGAGATCAACAACTACCACCA
CGCCCACGACGCCTACCTGAACGCCGTCGTGGGAACCGCCCTGATCAAAAAGTACCCTAAGCTGGAAAGC
GAGTTCGTGTACGGCGACTACAAGGTGTACGACGTGCGGAAGATGATCGCCAAGAGCGAGCAGGAAATCG
GCAAGGCTACCGCCAAGTACTTCTTCTACAGCAACATCATGAACTTTTTCAAGACCGAGATTACCCTGGC
CAACGGCGAGATCCGGAAGCGGCCTCTGATCGAGACAAACGGCGAAACCGGGGAGATCGTGTGGGATAAG
GGCCGGGATTTTGCCACCGTGCGGAAAGTGCTGAGCATGCCCCAAGTGAATATCGTGAAAAAGACCGAGG
TGCAGACAGGCGGCTTCAGCAAAGAGTCTATCCTGCCCAAGAGGAACAGCGATAAGCTGATCGCCAGAAA
GAAGGACTGGGACCCTAAGAAGTACGGCGGCTTCGACAGCCCCACCGTGGCCTATTCTGTGCTGGTGGTG
GCCAAAGTGGAAAAGGGCAAGTCCAAGAAACTGAAGAGTGTGAAAGAGCTGCTGGGGATCACCATCATGG
AAAGAAGCAGCTTCGAGAAGAATCCCATCGACTTTCTGGAAGCCAAGGGCTACAAAGAAGTGAAAAAGGA
CCTGATCATCAAGCTGCCTAAGTACTCCCTGTTCGAGCTGGAAAACGGCCGGAAGAGAATGCTGGCCTCT
GCCGGCGAACTGCAGAAGGGAAACGAACTGGCCCTGCCCTCCAAATATGTGAACTTCCTGTACCTGGCCA
GCCACTATGAGAAGCTGAAGGGCTCCCCCGAGGATAATGAGCAGAAACAGCTGTTTGTGGAACAGCACAA
GCACTACCTGGACGAGATCATCGAGCAGATCAGCGAGTTCTCCAAGAGAGTGATCCTGGCCGACGCTAAT
CTGGACAAAGTGCTGTCCGCCTACAACAAGCACCGGGATAAGCCCATCAGAGAGCAGGCCGAGAATATCA
TCCACCTGTTTACCCTGACCAATCTGGGAGCCCCTGCCGCCTTCAAGTACTTTGACACCACCATCGACCG
GAAGAGGTACACCAGCACCAAAGAGGTGCTGGACGCCACCCTGATCCACCAGAGCATCACCGGCCTGTAC
GAGACACGGATCGACCTGTCTCAGCTGGGAGGCGACAGCCCCAAGAAGAAGAGAAAGGTGGAGGCCAGCT
AAGAATTCCTAGAGCTCGCTGATCAGCCTCGACTGTGCCTTCTAGTTGCCAGCCATCTGTTGTTTGCCCC
TCCCCCGTGCCTTCCTTGACCCTGGAAGGTGCCACTCCCACTGTCCTTTCCTAATAAAATGAGGAAATTG
CATCGCATTGTCTGAGTAGGTGTCATTCTATTCTGGGGGGTGGGGTGGGGCAGGACAGCAAGGGGGAGGA
TTGGGAAGAGAATAGCAGGCATGCTGGGGAGCGGCCGCAGGAACCCCTAGTGATGGAGTTGGCCACTCCC
TCTCTGCGCGCTCGCTCGCTCACTGAGGCCGGGCGACCAAAGGTCGCCCGACGCCCGGGCTTTGCCCGGG
CGGCCTCAGTGAGCGAGCGAGCGCGCAGCTGCCTGCAGGGGCGCCTGATGCGGTATTTTCTCCTTACGCA
TCTGTGCGGTATTTCACACCGCATA
[95 nt withheld, positions 5906-6000]
T
[46 nt withheld, positions 6002-6047]
C
[141 nt withheld, positions 6049-6189]
CCTTTGACGTTGGAGTCCACGTTCTTT
[37 nt withheld, positions 6217-6253]
ACTCTATCTCGGGCTATTCTTTTGATTTATAAGGGATTTTGCCGATTTCGGTCTATTGGTTAAAAAATGA
GCTGATTTAACAAAAATTTAACGCGAATTTTAACAAAATATTAACGTTTACAATTTTATGGTGCACTCTC
AGTACAATCTGCTCTGATGCCGCATAGTTAAGCCAGCCCCGACACCCGCCAACACCCGCTGACGCGCCCT
GACGGGCTTGTCTGCTCCCGGCATCCGCTTACAGACAAGCTGTGACCGTCTCCGGGAGCTGCATGTGTCA
GAGGTTTTCACCGTCATCACCGAAACGCGCGAGACGAAAGGGCCTCGTGATACGCCTATTTTTATAGGTT
AATGTCATGATAATAATGGTTTCTTAGACGTCAGGTGGCACTTTTCGGGGAAATGTGCGCGGAACCCCTA
TTTGTTTATTTTTCTAAATACATTCAAATATGTATCCGCTCATGAGACAATAACCCTGATAAATGCTTCA
ATAATATTGAAAAAGGAAGAGTATGAGTATTCAACATTTCCGTGTCGCCCTTATTCCCTTTTTTGCGGCA
TTTTGCCTTCCTGTTTTTGCTCACCCAGAAACGCTGGTGAAAGTAAAAGATGCTGAAGATCAGTTGGGTG
CACGAGTGGGTTACATCGAACTGGATCTCAACAGCGGTAAGATCCTTGAGAGTTTTCGCCCCGAAGAACG
TTTTCCAATGATGAGCACTTTTAAAGTTCTGCTATGTGGCGCGGTATTATCCCGTATTGACGCCGGGCAA
GAGCAACTCGGTCGCCGCATACACTATTCTCAGAATGACTTGGTTGAGTACTCACCAGTCACAGAAAAGC
ATCTTACGGATGGCATGACAGTAAGAGAATTATGCAGTGCTGCCATAACCATGAGTGATAACACTGCGGC
CAACTTACTTCTGACAACGATCGGAGGACCGAAGGAGCTAACCGCTTTTTTGCACAACATGGGGGATCAT
GTAACTCGCCTTGATCGTTGGGAACCGGAGCTGAATGAAGCCATACCAAACGACGAGCGTGACACCACGA
TGCCTGTAGCAATGGCAACAACGTTGCGCAAACTATTAACTGGCGAACTACTTACTCTAGCTTCCCGGCA
ACAATTAATAGACTGGATGGAGGCGGATAAAGTTGCAGGACCACTTCTGCGCTCGGCCCTTCCGGCTGGC
TGGTTTATTGCTGATAAATCTGGAGCCGGTGAGCGTGGAAGCCGCGGTATCATTGCAGCACTGGGGCCAG
ATGGTAAGCCCTCCCGTATCGTAGTTATCTACACGACGGGGAGTCAGGCAACTATGGATGAACGAAATAG
ACAGATCGCTGAGATAGGTGCCTCACTGATTAAGCATTGGTAACTGTCAGACCAAGTTTACTCATATATA
CTTTAGATTGATTTAAAACTTCATTTTTAATTTAAAAGGATCTAGGTGAAGATCCTTTTTGATAATCTCA
TGACCAAAATCCCTTAACGTGAGTTTTCGTTCCACTGAGCGTCAGACCCCGTAGAAAAGATCAAAGGACC
TTCTTGAGATCCTTTTTTTCTGCGCGTAATCTGCTGCTTGCAAACAAAAAAACCACCGCTACCAGCGGTG
GTTTGTTTGCCGGATCAAGAGCTACCAACTCTTTTTCCGAAGGTAACTGGCTTCAGCAGAGCGCAGATAC
CAAATACTGTTCTTCTAGTGTAGCCGTAGTTAGGCCACCACTTCAAGAACTCTGTAGCACCGCCTACATA
CCTCGCTCTGCTAATCCTGTTACCAGTGGCTGCTGCCAGTGGCGATAAGTCGTGTCTTACCGGGTTGGAC
TCAAGACGATAGTTACCGGATAAGGCGCAGCGGTCGGGCTGAACGGGGGGTTCGTGCACACAGCCCAGCT
TGGAGCGAACGACCTACACCGAACTGAGATACCTACAGCGTGAGCTATGAGAAAGCGCCACGCTTCCCGA
AGGGAGAAAGGCGGACAGGTATCCGGTAAGCGGCAGGGTCGGAACAGGAGAGCGCACGAGGGAGCTTCCA
GGGGGAAACGCCTGGTATCTTTATAGTCCTGTCGGGTTTCGCCACCTCTGACTTGAGCGTCGATTTTTGT
GATGCTCGTCAGGGGGGCGGAGCCTATGGAAAAACGCCAGCAACGCGGCCTTTTTACGGTTCCTGGCCTT
TTGCTGGCCTTTTGCTCACATGT
Features (pLannotate 1.2.2; 17 found; start..end, strand, type, name):
      1..241     +  promoter       U6 promoter: RNA polymerase III promoter for human U6 snRNA
    289..356     +  misc_RNA       tracrRNA (fragment): trans-activating CRISPR RNA for the Streptococcus pyogenes CRISPR/Cas9 system
    363..406     +  misc_RNA       gRNA scaffold (fragment): guide RNA scaffold for the Streptococcus pyogenes CRISPR/Cas9 system
    453..738     +  enhancer       CMV enhancer: human cytomegalovirus immediate early enhancer; contains an 18-bp deletion relative to the standard CMV enhancer
    740..1017    +  promoter       chicken β-actin promoter: No description available
   1018..1245    +  intron         hybrid intron: hybrid between chicken β-actin (CBA) and minute virus of mice (MMV) introns (Gray et al., 2011)
   1266..1293    +  CDS            3xHA (fragment): three tandem HA epitope tags
   1326..5426    +  CDS            Cas9: Cas9 (Csn1) endonuclease from the Streptococcus pyogenes Type II CRISPR/Cas system generates RNA-guided double strand breaks in DNA
   5493..5604    +  polyA_signal   bGH poly(A) signal: bovine growth hormone polyadenylation signal
   5709..5849    +  repeat_region  AAV2 ITR: inverted terminal repeat of adeno-associated virus serotype 2 inverted
   5854..5905    -  misc_feature   bom (fragment): basis of mobility region from pBR322
   5924..6379    +  rep_origin     f1 ori (sequence partly withheld): f1 bacteriophage origin of replication; arrow indicates direction of (+) strand synthesis
   6380..6429    -  misc_feature   bom (fragment): basis of mobility region from pBR322
   6531..6566    -  CDS            rop (fragment): Rop protein, which maintains plasmids at low copy number; rop
   6661..6765    +  promoter       AmpR promoter: bla
   6766..7626    +  CDS            AmpR: β-lactamase; bla; confers resistance to ampicillin, carbenicillin, and related antibiotics
   7797..8385    +  rep_origin     ori: high-copy-number ColE1/pMB1/pBR322/pUC origin of replication
