[The description below was written by a language model from this plasmid's Addgene catalogue record and pLannotate feature annotations shown in this document.]
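Description:
px335-sgRNA-EF(Cas9wt)-Rif1 is an all-in-one mammalian CRISPR/Cas9 expression plasmid of about 8.4 kb, built on the px335 backbone and designed to deliver both a guide RNA against mouse Rif1 and the nuclease from a single transfected construct. It is propagated in E. coli as a high-copy plasmid through a ColE1/pUC-type origin with ampicillin selection (β-lactamase under its own promoter). It also carries an f1 phage origin. No mammalian selection marker or fluorescent reporter appears in the record.

The payload consists of two expression units. A human U6 RNA polymerase III promoter drives the sgRNA, whose 20-nt Rif1-targeting spacer was inserted between BbsI sites that were destroyed in cloning. The scaffold is the optimized "F+E" design, which probably explains why the automated annotation recognises it only as separate tracrRNA and gRNA scaffold fragments. Downstream, a hybrid CMV enhancer/chicken β-actin promoter with a chimeric CBA/MVM intron drives Streptococcus pyogenes Cas9, terminated by the bovine growth hormone polyadenylation signal. The original px335 encodes a Cas9 nickase, but the depositor replaced it with wild-type Cas9, so the construct generates double-strand breaks rather than nicks. A short match to an HA epitope sequence lies just upstream of the Cas9 coding region, though only as a fragment. A single AAV2 inverted terminal repeat follows the poly(A) signal. With only one ITR annotated, the record does not support use as an AAV packaging vector.

The stated purpose is co-expression of Cas9 and the Rif1 sgRNA in mammalian cells to cut the mouse Rif1 locus. The associated work concerns transcriptional bursting in mouse embryonic stem cells, but the record does not say whether the cut was used for knockout or knock-in.
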