Addgene plasmid #122306: px335-sgRNA-EF(Cas9wt)-Rif1
Purpose: Expresses sgRNA targeting mouse Rif1 and Cas9 in mammalian cells
Depositing lab: Hiroshi Ochiai. Depositing organization: Hiroshima University. Publication: Genome-wide kinetic properties of transcriptional bursting in mouse embryonic stem cells. Ochiai H, Hayashi T, Umeda M, Yoshimura M, Harada A, Shimizu Y, Nakano K, Saitoh N, Liu Z, Yamamoto T, Okamura T, Ohkawa Y, Kimura H, Nikaido I. Sci Adv. 2020 Jun 17;6(25):eaaz6699. doi: 10.1126/sciadv.aaz6699. eCollection 2020 Jun. PubMed 32596448.
Backbone
  Vector backbone: px335
  Backbone size w/o insert (bp): 8427
  Total vector size (bp): 8447
  Modifications to backbone: We applied an optimized sgRNA design (sgRNA(F+E)) (Chen et al., Cell, 2013). Cas9 nickase is swapped with WT Cas9.
  Vector type: Mammalian Expression
Growth in bacteria
  Bacterial resistance: Ampicillin, 100 μg/mL
  Growth temperature: 37°C
  Growth strain: DH5alpha
  Copy number: High Copy
Gene/Insert
  Gene/Insert name: sgRNA for mouse Rif1
  gRNA/shRNA sequence: TACTAAGAATTTTCATGGGC
  Species: Synthetic
  Entrez Gene: Rif1 (a.k.a. 5730435J01Rik, 6530403D07Rik, AU016181, AW549474, D2Ertd145e)
  Cloning method: Restriction Enzyme; 5′ cloning site BbsI (destroyed during cloning); 3′ cloning site BbsI (destroyed during cloning)
  Sequencing primers: 5′ LKO1_5_primer
Terms and licenses: Academic/Nonprofit Terms; Industry Terms: Not Available to Industry
How to cite: px335-sgRNA-EF(Cas9wt)-Rif1 was a gift from Hiroshi Ochiai (Addgene plasmid # 122306 ; http://n2t.net/addgene:122306 ; RRID:Addgene_122306)
